Addgene plasmid #68682: pMpGWB417
Purpose: (Empty Backbone) Gateway binary vector designed for transgenic research with Marchantia polymorpha as well as other plants
Depositing lab: Takayuki Kohchi. Depositing organization: Kyoto University, Graduate School of Biostudies. Publication: Development of Gateway Binary Vector Series with Four Different Selection Markers for the Liverwort Marchantia polymorpha. Ishizaki K, Nishihama R, Ueda M, Inoue K, Ishida S, Nishimura Y, Shikanai T, Kohchi T. PLoS One. 2015 Sep 25;10(9):e0138876. doi: 10.1371/journal.pone.0138876. eCollection 2015. PONE-D-15-25288 PubMed 26406247.
Backbone
  Vector backbone: pMpGWB400
  Backbone manufacturer: Kohchi Lab., Kyoto University
  Backbone size (bp): 9287
  Modifications to backbone: Coding sequence for the modified EAR motif plant-specific repression domain showing strong repression activity (SRDX) is cloned downstream of the Gateway cassette.
  Vector type: Plant Expression
  Selectable markers: Neomycin (select with G418)
  Tag / fusion protein: Modified EAR motif plant-specific repression domain showing strong repression activity (SRDX) (C terminal on insert)
Growth in bacteria
  Bacterial resistance: Chloramphenicol and Spectinomycin, 25 & 50 μg/mL
  Growth temperature: 37°C
  Growth strain: DB3.1
  Copy number: High Copy
Gene/Insert
  Cloning method: Gateway Cloning
Resource information
  A portion of this plasmid was derived from a plasmid made by: The Gateway cassette was provided by Tsuyoshi Nakagawa at Shimane University, Japan.
Terms and licenses: Academic/Nonprofit Terms; Industry Terms: Not Available to Industry
How to cite: pMpGWB417 was a gift from Takayuki Kohchi (Addgene plasmid # 68682 ; http://n2t.net/addgene:68682 ; RRID:Addgene_68682)
