[The description below was written by a language model from this plasmid's Addgene catalogue record and pLannotate feature annotations shown in this document.]
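Description:
pMpGWB417 is an empty Gateway destination binary vector built on the pMpGWB400 backbone for Agrobacterium-mediated transformation of the liverwort Marchantia polymorpha and other plants. The backbone carries a ColE1/pMB1-type origin with a bom site for high-copy propagation in E. coli, and the pVS1 oriV, RepA and StaA functions, which allow replication and stable maintenance in Agrobacterium. An aadA gene provides spectinomycin/streptomycin selection in bacteria. Because the unrecombined vector also contains the chloramphenicol-resistance and ccdB genes of the Gateway cassette, it is selected with both chloramphenicol and spectinomycin and must be grown in a ccdB-tolerant strain such as DB3.1.

Between the nopaline-type right and left T-DNA borders lie two units. The first is the attR1–CmR–ccdB–attR2 cassette followed by a NOS terminator. An LR reaction with an entry clone replaces the cassette with the sequence of interest, and ccdB counterselects against unrecombined plasmid in standard strains. According to the catalogue entry, the coding sequence for SRDX, a modified EAR-motif plant-specific repression domain, sits just downstream of the cassette, so an in-frame insert lacking a stop codon gains a C-terminal SRDX fusion. This short element is not annotated in the feature table. No plant promoter is annotated upstream of attR1, only a lacZα remnant, which suggests that the promoter must come with the entry clone, although the record does not say so explicitly. The second unit is the plant selection marker, nptII driven by an enhanced CaMV 35S promoter with a CaMV poly(A) signal, which confers G418 resistance. The SRDX fusion points to use in converting transcription factors into dominant chimeric repressors for functional studies.
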