Features (pLannotate 1.2.2; 27 found; start..end, strand, type, name):
     54..78      -  misc_feature   RB T-DNA repeat: right border repeat from nopaline C58 T-DNA
    144..298     -  CDS            lacZα (fragment): LacZα fragment of β-galactosidase; lacZ fragment
    323..447     +  protein_bind   attR1: mutant version of attR; recombination site for the Gateway® LR reaction LR Clonase™
    484..514     +  promoter       lac UV5 promoter: E. coli lac promoter with an "up" mutation
    539..567     +  promoter       cat promoter (fragment): promoter of the E. coli cat gene encoding chloramphenicol acetyltransferase
    568..1227    +  CDS            CmR: chloramphenicol acetyltransferase; cat; confers resistance to chloramphenicol
   1406..1564    +  CDS            ccdA (fragment): CCDA_ECO57 - Also known as H, letA. Experimental evidence at protein level: Swiss-Prot protein existence level 1. Antitoxin component of a type II toxin-antitoxin (TA) system which inhibits the post-segregational killing (PSK) of plasmid-free cells, also referred to as a plasmid addiction system. Binds to and blocks the activity of CcdB; will also remove bound CcdB protein from the CcdB-GyrA complex by forming a CcdA-CcdB complex, a process termed rejuvenation. Functions as a transcriptional corepressor for the ccdAB operon, repression also requires CcdB (By similarity). From Escherichia coli
   1569..1871    +  CDS            ccdB: CCDB_ECOLI - Also known as G, letB, letD. Experimental evidence at protein level: Swiss-Prot protein existence level 1. Toxic component of a type II toxin-antitoxin (TA) system, functioning in plasmid maintainence. Responsible for the post- segregational killing (PSK) of plasmid-free cells, also referred to as a plasmid addiction system. Half-life of over 2 hours. Cell killing by CcdB is accompanied by filamentation, defects in chromosome and plasmid segregation, defects in cell division, formation of anucleate cells, decreased DNA synthesis and plasmid loss. Interferes with the activity of DN
   1915..2039    -  protein_bind   attR2: mutant version of attR; recombination site for the Gateway® LR reaction LR Clonase™
   2110..2362    +  terminator     NOS terminator: nopaline synthase terminator and poly(A) signal
   2418..2440    -  protein_bind   lac operator (fragment): The lac repressor binds to the lac operator to inhibit transcription in E. coli. This inhibition can be relieved by adding lactose or isopropyl-β-D-thiogalactopyranoside (IPTG). lac repressor encoded by lacI
   2444..2474    -  promoter       lac promoter: promoter for the E. coli lac operon
   2489..2510    -  protein_bind   CAP binding site: CAP binding activates transcription in the presence of cAMP. E. coli catabolite activator protein
   2595..2769    -  polyA_signal   CaMV poly(A) signal: cauliflower mosaic virus polyadenylation signal
   2826..3618    -  CDS            NeoR/KanR (fragment): aminoglycoside phosphotransferase from Tn5; aph(3')-II (or nptII); confers resistance to neomycin, kanamycin, and G418 (Geneticin®)
   3686..4362    -  promoter       CaMV 35S promoter (enhanced): cauliflower mosaic virus 35S promoter with a duplicated enhancer region
   4557..4581    -  misc_feature   LB T-DNA repeat: left border repeat from nopaline C58 T-DNA
   4840..4863    +  promoter       Pc promoter (fragment): intI1 (promoter lies within the coding sequence); class 1 integron promoter
   5039..5095    +  CDS            GmR (fragment): gentamycin acetyltransferase; aacC1; confers resistance to gentamycin
   5106..5893    +  CDS            SmR (fragment): aminoglycoside adenylyltransferase (Murphy, 1985); aadA; confers resistance to spectinomycin and streptomycin
   6139..6727    +  rep_origin     ori: high-copy-number ColE1/pMB1/pBR322/pUC origin of replication
   6913..7053    -  misc_feature   bom: basis of mobility region from pBR322
   7155..7194    -  CDS            rop (fragment): Rop protein, which maintains plasmids at low copy number; rop
   7397..7591    -  rep_origin     pVS1 oriV: origin of replication for the Pseudomonas plasmid pVS1 (Heeb et al., 2000)
   7657..8730    -  CDS            pVS1 RepA: replication protein from the Pseudomonas plasmid pVS1 (Heeb et al., 2000)
   9159..9788    -  CDS            pVS1 StaA: stability protein from the Pseudomonas plasmid pVS1 (Heeb et al., 2000)
  10348..10749   -  CDS            Y4CG_SINFN (fragment): Protein inferred from homology: Swiss-Prot protein existence level 3. From Sinorhizobium fredii (strain NBRC 101917 / NGR234).
>Addgene plasmid #68682 | pMpGWB417 | depositor full sequence | sequence record 121809 | pMpGWB417 sequence 11035 bps
TTTCACGCCCTTTTAAATATCCGATTATTCTAATAAACGCTCTTTTCTCTTAGGTTTACCCGCCAATATA
TCCTGTCAAACACTGATAGTTTAAACTGAAGGCGGGAAACGACAATCTGATCCAAGCTCAAGCTGCTCTA
GCATTCGCCATTCAGGCTGCGCAACTGTTGGGAAGGGCGATCGGTGCGGGCCTCTTCGCTATTACGCCAG
CTGGCGAAAGGGGGATGTGCTGCAAGGCGATTAAGTTGGGTAACGCCAGGGTTTTCCCAGTCACGACGTT
GTAAAACGACGGCCAGTGCCAAGCTTGGGTCTAGAGTTATCAACAAGTTTGTACAAAAAAGCTGAACGAG
AAACGTAAAATGATATAAATATCAATATATTAAATTAGATTTTGCATAAAAAACAGACTACATAATACTG
TAAAACACAACATATCCAGTCACTATGGCGGCCCCTCGAGGGGCCGCATTAGGCACCCCAGGCTTTACAC
TTTATGCTTCCGGCTCGTATAATGTGTGGATTTTGAGTTAGGATCCGGCGAGATTTTCAGGAGCTAAGGA
AGCTAAAATGGAGAAAAAAATCACTGGATATACCACCGTTGATATATCCCAATGGCATCGTAAAGAACAT
TTTGAGGCATTTCAGTCAGTTGCTCAATGTACCTATAACCAGACCGTTCAGCTGGATATTACGGCCTTTT
TAAAGACCGTAAAGAAAAATAAGCACAAGTTTTATCCGGCCTTTATTCACATTCTTGCCCGCCTGATGAA
TGCTCATCCGGAATTCCGTATGGCAATGAAAGACGGTGAGCTGGTGATATGGGATAGTGTTCACCCTTGT
TACACCGTTTTCCATGAGCAAACTGAAACGTTTTCATCGCTCTGGAGTGAATACCACGACGATTTCCGGC
AGTTTCTACACATATATTCGCAAGATGTGGCGTGTTACGGTGAAAACCTGGCCTATTTCCCTAAAGGGTT
TATTGAGAATATGTTTTTCGTCTCAGCCAATCCCTGGGTGAGTTTCACCAGTTTTGATTTAAACGTGGCC
AATATGGACAACTTCTTCGCCCCCGTTTTCACCATGGGCAAATATTATACGCAAGGCGACAAGGTGCTGA
TGCCGCTGGCGATTCAGGTTCATCATGCCGTCTGTGATGGCTTCCATGTCGGCAGAATGCTTAATGAATT
ACAACAGTACTGCGATGAGTGGCAGGGCGGGGCGTAAACGCGTGGATCCGGCTTACTAAAAGCCAGATAA
CAGTATGCGTATTTGCGCGCTGATTTTTGCGGTATAAGAATATATACTGATATGTATACCCGAAGTATGT
CAAAAAGAGGTGTGCTATGAAGCAGCGTATTACAGTGACAGTTGACAGCGACAGCTATCAGTTGCTCAAG
GCATATATGATGTCAATATCTCCGGTCTGGTAAGCACAACCATGCAGAATGAAGCCCGTCGTCTGCGTGC
CGAACGCTGGAAAGCGGAAAATCAGGAAGGGATGGCTGAGGTCGCCCGGTTTATTGAAATGAACGGCTCT
TTTGCTGACGAGAACAGGGACTGGTGAAATGCAGTTTAAGGTTTACACCTATAAAAGAGAGAGCCGTTAT
CGTCTGTTTGTGGATGTACAGAGTGATATTATTGACACGCCCGGGCGACGGATGGTGATCCCCCTGGCCA
GTGCACGTCTGCTGTCAGATAAAGTCTCCCGTGAACTTTACCCGGTGGTGCATATCGGGGATGAAAGCTG
GCGCATGATGACCACCGATATGGCCAGTGTGCCGGTCTCCGTTATCGGGGAAGAAGTGGCTGATCTCAGC
CACCGCGAAAATGACATCAAAAACGCCATTAACCTGATGTTCTGGGGAATATAAATGTCAGGCTCCCTTA
TACACAGCCAGTCTGCAGGTCGACCATAGTGACTGGATATGTTGTGTTTTACAGTATTATGTAGTCTGTT
TTTTATGCAAAATCTAATTTAATATATTGATATTTATATCATTTTACGTTTCTCGTTCAGCTTTCTTGTA
CAAAGTGGTTGATAACAGCTTGGATTTGGATTTGGAGTTGCGCTTGGGATTCGCCTAGGCTTAGAGCTCG
AATTTCCCCGATCGTTCAAACATTTGGCAATAAAGTTTCTTAAGATTGAATCCTGTTGCCGGTCTTGCGA
TGATTATCATATAATTTCTGTTGAATTACGTTAAGCATGTAATAATTAACATGTAATGCATGACGTTATT
TATGAGATGGGTTTTTATGATTAGAGTCCCGCAATTATACATTTAATACGCGATAGAAAACAAAATATAG
CGCGCAAACTAGGATAAATTATCGCGCGCGGTGTCATCTATGTTACTAGATCGGGAATTGGTTCCGGAAC
CAATTCGTAATCATGGTCATAGCTGTTTCCTGTGTGAAATTGTTATCCGCTCACAATTCCACACAACATA
CGAGCCGGAAGCATAAAGTGTAAAGCCTGGGGTGCCTAATGAGTGAGCTAACTCACATTAGGCTGAATTA
GGCGCGCCTATTTCTGAATTCAACACATTGCGGACGTTTTTAATGTACTGAATTAACGCCGAATTAATTC
GGGGGATCTGGATTTTAGTACTGGATTTTGGTTTTAGGAATTAGAAATTTTATTGATAGAAGTATTTTAC
AAATACAAATACATACTAAGGGTTTCTTATATGCTCAACACATGAGCGAAACCCTATAGGAACCCTAATT
CCCTTATCTGGGAACTACTCACACATTATTATGGAGAAACTCGAGCTTGTCGATCGACTCTAGCTAGAGG
ATCGATCCGAACCCCAGAGTCCCGCTCAGAAGAACTCGTCAAGAAGGCGATAGAAGGCGATGCGCTGCGA
ATCGGGAGCGGCGATACCGTAAAGCACGAGGAAGCGGTCAGCCCATTCGCCGCCAAGCTCTTCAGCAATA
TCACGGGTAGCCAACGCTATGTCCTGATAGCGGTCCGCCACACCCAGCCGGCCACAGTCGATGAATCCAG
AAAAGCGGCCATTTTCCACCATGATATTCGGCAAGCAGGCATCGCCATGTGTCACGACGAGATCCTCGCC
GTCGGGCATGCGCGCCTTGAGCCTGGCGAACAGTTCGGCTGGCGCGAGCCCCTGATGCTCTTCGTCCAGA
TCATCCTGATCGACAAGACCGGCTTCCATCCGAGTACGTGCTCGCTCGATGCGATGTTTCGCTTGGTGGT
CGAATGGGCAGGTAGCCGGATCAAGCGTATGCAGCCGCCGCATTGCATCAGCCATGATGGATACTTTCTC
GGCAGGAGCAAGGTGAGATGACAGGAGATCCTGCCCCGGCACTTCGCCCAATAGCAGCCAGTCCCTTCCC
GCTTCAGTGACAACGTCGAGCACAGCTGCGCAAGGAACGCCCGTCGTGGCCAGCCACGATAGCCGCGCTG
CCTCGTCCTGGAGTTCATTCAGGGCACCGGACAGGTCGGTCTTGACAAAAAGAACCGGGCGCCCCTGCGC
TGACAGCCGGAACACGGCGGCATCAGAGCAGCCGATTGTCTGTTGTGCCCAGTCATAGCCGAATAGCCTC
TCCACCCAAGCGGCCGGAGAACCTGCGTGCAATCCATCTTGTTCAATCCCCATGGTCGATCGACAGATCT
GCGAAAGCTCGAGAGAGATAGATTTGTAGAGAGAGACTGGTGATTTCAGCGTGTCCTCTCCAAATGAAAT
GAACTTCCTTATATAGAGGAAGGGTCTTGCGAAGGATAGTGGGATTGTGCGTCATCCCTTACGTCAGTGG
AGATATCACATCAATCCACTTGCTTTGAAGACGTGGTTGGAACGTCTTCTTTTTCCACGATGCTCCTCGT
GGGTGGGGGTCCATCTTTGGGACCACTGTCGGCAGAGGCATCTTGAACGATAGCCTTTCCTTTATCGCAA
TGATGGCATTTGTAGGTGCCACCTTCCTTTTCTACTGTCCTTTTGATGAAGTGACAGATAGCTGGGCAAT
GGAATCCGAGGAGGTTTCCCGATATTACCCTTTGTTGAAAAGTCTCAATAGCCCTTTGGTCTTCTGAGAC
TGTATCTTTGATATTCTTGGAGTAGACGAGAGTGTCGTGCTCCACCATGTTCACATCAATCCACTTGCTT
TGAAGACGTGGTTGGAACGTCTTCTTTTTCCACGATGCTCCTCGTGGGTGGGGGTCCATCTTTGGGACCA
CTGTCGGCAGAGGCATCTTGAACGATAGCCTTTCCTTTATCGCAATGATGGCATTTGTAGGTGCCACCTT
CCTTTTCTACTGTCCTTTTGATGAAGTGACAGATAGCTGGGCAATGGAATCCGAGGAGGTTTCCCGATAT
TACCCTTTGTTGAAAAGTCTCAATAGCCCTTTGGTCTTCTGAGACTGTATCTTTGATATTCTTGGAGTAG
ACGAGAGTGTCGTGCTCCACCATGTTGGCAAGCTGCTCTAGCCAATACGCAAACCGAATTCAGAAATAAA
TTCAGCCTAATTCGGCGTTAATTCAGTACATTAAAAACGTCCGCAATGTGTTATTAAGTTGTCTAAGCGT
CAATTTGTTTACACCACAATATATCCTGCCACCAGCCAGCCAACAGCTCCCCGACCGGCAGCTCGGCACA
AAATCACCACTCGATACAGGCAGCCCATCAGTCCGGGACGGCGTCAGCGGGAGAGCCGTTGTAAGGCGGC
AGACTTTGCTCATGTTACCGATGCTATTCGGAAGAACGGCAACTAAGCTGCCGGGTTTGAAACACGGATG
ATCTCGCGGAGGGTAGCATGTTGATTGTAACGATGACAGAGCGTTGCTGCCTGTGATCAATTCGGGCACG
AACCCAGTGGACATAAGCCTGTTCGGTTCGTAAGCTGTAATGCAAGTAGCGTATGCGCTCACGCAACTGG
TCCAGAACCTTGACCGAACGCAGCGGTGGTAACGGCGCAGTGGCGGTTTTCATGGCTTGTTATGACTGTT
TTTTTGGGGTACAGTCTATGCCTCGGGCATCCAAGCAGCAAGCGCGTTACGCCGTGGGTCGATGTTTGAT
GTTATGGAGCAGCAACGATGTTACGCAGCAGGGCAGTCGCCCTAAAACAAAGTTAAACATCATGGGGGAA
GCGGTGATCGCCGAAGTATCGACTCAACTATCAGAGGTAGTTGGCGTCATCGAGCGCCATCTCGAACCGA
CGTTGCTGGCCGTACATTTGTACGGCTCCGCAGTGGATGGCGGCCTGAAGCCACACAGTGATATTGATTT
GCTGGTTACGGTGACCGTAAGGCTTGATGAAACAACGCGGCGAGCTTTGATCAACGACCTTTTGGAAACT
TCGGCTTCCCCTGGAGAGAGCGAGATTCTCCGCGCTGTAGAAGTCACCATTGTTGTGCACGACGACATCA
TTCCGTGGCGTTATCCAGCTAAGCGCGAACTGCAATTTGGAGAATGGCAGCGCAATGACATTCTTGCAGG
TATCTTCGAGCCAGCCACGATCGACATTGATCTGGCTATCTTGCTGACAAAAGCAAGAGAACATAGCGTT
GCCTTGGTAGGTCCAGCGGCGGAGGAACTCTTTGATCCGGTTCCTGAACAGGATCTATTTGAGGCGCTAA
ATGAAACCTTAACGCTATGGAACTCGCCGCCCGACTGGGCTGGCGATGAGCGAAATGTAGTGCTTACGTT
GTCCCGCATTTGGTACAGCGCAGTAACCGGCAAAATCGCGCCGAAGGATGTCGCTGCCGACTGGGCAATG
GAGCGCCTGCCGGCCCAGTATCAGCCCGTCATACTTGAAGCTAGACAGGCTTATCTTGGACAAGAAGAAG
ATCGCTTGGCCTCGCGCGCAGATCAGTTGGAAGAATTTGTCCACTACGTGAAAGGCGAGATCACCAAGGT
AGTCGGCAAATAATGTCTAGCTAGAAATTCGTTCAAGCCGACGCCGCTTCGCGGCGCGGCTTAACTCAAG
CGTTAGATGCACTAAGCACATAATTGCTCACAGCCAAACTATCAGGTCAAGTCTGCTTTTATTATTTTTA
AGCGTGCATAATAAGCCCTACACAAATTGGGAGATATATCATGCATGACCAAAATCCCTTAACGTGAGTT
TTCGTTCCACTGAGCGTCAGACCCCGTAGAAAAGATCAAAGGATCTTCTTGAGATCCTTTTTTTCTGCGC
GTAATCTGCTGCTTGCAAACAAAAAAACCACCGCTACCAGCGGTGGTTTGTTTGCCGGATCAAGAGCTAC
CAACTCTTTTTCCGAAGGTAACTGGCTTCAGCAGAGCGCAGATACCAAATACTGTCCTTCTAGTGTAGCC
GTAGTTAGGCCACCACTTCAAGAACTCTGTAGCACCGCCTACATACCTCGCTCTGCTAATCCTGTTACCA
GTGGCTGCTGCCAGTGGCGATAAGTCGTGTCTTACCGGGTTGGACTCAAGACGATAGTTACCGGATAAGG
CGCAGCGGTCGGGCTGAACGGGGGGTTCGTGCACACAGCCCAGCTTGGAGCGAACGACCTACACCGAACT
GAGATACCTACAGCGTGAGCTATGAGAAAGCGCCACGCTTCCCGAAGGGAGAAAGGCGGACAGGTATCCG
GTAAGCGGCAGGGTCGGAACAGGAGAGCGCACGAGGGAGCTTCCAGGGGGAAACGCCTGGTATCTTTATA
GTCCTGTCGGGTTTCGCCACCTCTGACTTGAGCGTCGATTTTTGTGATGCTCGTCAGGGGGGCGGAGCCT
ATGGAAAAACGCCAGCAACGCGGCCTTTTTACGGTTCCTGGCCTTTTGCTGGCCTTTTGCTCACATGTTC
TTTCCTGCGTTATCCCCTGATTCTGTGGATAACCGTATTACCGCCTTTGAGTGAGCTGATACCGCTCGCC
GCAGCCGAACGACCGAGCGCAGCGAGTCAGTGAGCGAGGAAGCGGAAGAGCGCCTGATGCGGTATTTTCT
CCTTACGCATCTGTGCGGTATTTCACACCGCATATGGTGCACTCTCAGTACAATCTGCTCTGATGCCGCA
TAGTTAAGCCAGTATACACTCCGCTATCGCTACGTGACTGGGTCATGGCTGCGCCCCGACACCCGCCAAC
ACCCGCTGACGCGCCCTGACGGGCTTGTCTGCTCCCGGCATCCGCTTACAGACAAGCTGTGACCGTCTCC
GGGAGCTGCATGTGTCAGAGGTTTTCACCGTCATCACCGAAACGCGCGAGGCAGGGTGCCTTGATGTGGG
CGCCGGCGGTCGAGTGGCGACGGCGCGGCTTGTCCGCGCCCTGGTAGATTGCCTGGCCGTAGGCCAGCCA
TTTTTGAGCGGCCAGCGGCCGCGATAGGCCGACGCGAAGCGGCGGGGCGTAGGGAGCGCAGCGACCGAAG
GGTAGGCGCTTTTTGCAGCTCTTCGGCTGTGCGCTGGCCAGACAGTTATGCACAGGCCAGGCGGGTTTTA
AGAGTTTTAATAAGTTTTAAAGAGTTTTAGGCGGAAAAATCGCCTTTTTTCTCTTTTATATCAGTCACTT
ACATGTGTGACCGGTTCCCAATGTACGGCTTTGGGTTCCCAATGTACGGGTTCCGGTTCCCAATGTACGG
CTTTGGGTTCCCAATGTACGTGCTATCCACAGGAAAGAGACCTTTTCGACCTTTTTCCCCTGCTAGGGCA
ATTTGCCCTAGCATCTGCTCCGTACATTAGGAACCGGCGGATGCTTCGCCCTCGATCAGGTTGCGGTAGC
GCATGACTAGGATCGGGCCAGCCTGCCCCGCCTCCTCCTTCAAATCGTACTCCGGCAGGTCATTTGACCC
GATCAGCTTGCGCACGGTGAAACAGAACTTCTTGAACTCTCCGGCGCTGCCACTGCGTTCGTAGATCGTC
TTGAACAACCATCTGGCTTCTGCCTTGCCTGCGGCGCGGCGTGCCAGGCGGTAGAGAAAACGGCCGATGC
CGGGATCGATCAAAAAGTAATCGGGGTGAACCGTCAGCACGTCCGGGTTCTTGCCTTCTGTGATCTCGCG
GTACATCCAATCAGCTAGCTCGATCTCGATGTACTCCGGCCGCCCGGTTTCGCTCTTTACGATCTTGTAG
CGGCTAATCAAGGCTTCACCCTCGGATACCGTCACCAGGCGGCCGTTCTTGGCCTTCTTCGTACGCTGCA
TGGCAACGTGCGTGGTGTTTAACCGAATGCAGGTTTCTACCAGGTCGTCTTTCTGCTTTCCGCCATCGGC
TCGCCGGCAGAACTTGAGTACGTCCGCAACGTGTGGACGGAACACGCGGCCGGGCTTGTCTCCCTTCCCT
TCCCGGTATCGGTTCATGGATTCGGTTAGATGGGAAACCGCCATCAGTACCAGGTCGTAATCCCACACAC
TGGCCATGCCGGCCGGCCCTGCGGAAACCTCTACGTGCCCGTCTGGAAGCTCGTAGCGGATCACCTCGCC
AGCTCGTCGGTCACGCTTCGACAGACGGAAAACGGCCACGTCCATGATGCTGCGACTATCGCGGGTGCCC
ACGTCATAGAGCATCGGAACGAAAAAATCTGGTTGCTCGTCGCCCTTGGGCGGCTTCCTAATCGACGGCG
CACCGGCTGCCGGCGGTTGCCGGGATTCTTTGCGGATTCGATCAGCGGCCGCTTGCCACGATTCACCGGG
GCGTGCTTCTGCCTCGATGCGTTGCCGCTGGGCGGCCTGCGCGGCCTTCAACTTCTCCACCAGGTCATCA
CCCAGCGCCGCGCCGATTTGTACCGGGCCGGATGGTTTGCGACCGCTCACGCCGATTCCTCGGGCTTGGG
GGTTCCAGTGCCATTGCAGGGCCGGCAGACAACCCAGCCGCTTACGCCTGGCCAACCGCCCGTTCCTCCA
CACATGGGGCATTCCACGGCGTCGGTGCCTGGTTGTTCTTGATTTTCCATGCCGCCTCCTTTAGCCGCTA
AAATTCATCTACTCATTTATTCATTTGCTCATTTACTCTGGTAGCTGCGCGATGTATTCAGATAGCAGCT
CGGTAATGGTCTTGCCTTGGCGTACCGCGTACATCTTCAGCTTGGTGTGATCCTCCGCCGGCAACTGAAA
GTTGACCCGCTTCATGGCTGGCGTGTCTGCCAGGCTGGCCAACGTTGCAGCCTTGCTGCTGCGTGCGCTC
GGACGGCCGGCACTTAGCGTGTTTGTGCTTTTGCTCATTTTCTCTTTACCTCATTAACTCAAATGAGTTT
TGATTTAATTTCAGCGGCCAGCGCCTGGACCTCGCGGGCAGCGTCGCCCTCGGGTTCTGATTCAAGAACG
GTTGTGCCGGCGGCGGCAGTGCCTGGGTAGCTCACGCGCTGCGTGATACGGGACTCAAGAATGGGCAGCT
CGTACCCGGCCAGCGCCTCGGCAACCTCACCGCCGATGCGCGTGCCTTTGATCGCCCGCGACACGACAAA
GGCCGCTTGTAGCCTTCCATCCGTGACCTCAATGCGCTGCTTAACCAGCTCCACCAGGTCGGCGGTGGCC
CATATGTCGTAAGGGCTTGGCTGCACCGGAATCAGCACGAAGTCGGCTGCCTTGATCGCGGACACAGCCA
AGTCCGCCGCCTGGGGCGCTCCGTCGATCACTACGAAGTCGCGCCGGCCGATGGCCTTCACGTCGCGGTC
AATCGTCGGGCGGTCGATGCCGACAACGGTTAGCGGTTGATCTTCCCGCACGGCCGCCCAATCGCGGGCA
CTGCCCTGGGGATCGGAATCGACTAACAGAACATCGGCCCCGGCGAGTTGCAGGGCGCGGGCTAGATGGG
TTGCGATGGTCGTCTTGCCTGACCCGCCTTTCTGGTTAAGTACAGCGATAACCTTCATGCGTTCCCCTTG
CGTATTTGTTTATTTACTCATCGCATCATATACGCAGCGACCGCATGACGCAAGCTGTTTTACTCAAATA
CACATCACCTTTTTAGACGGCGGCGCTCGGTTTCTTCAGCGGCCAAGCTGGCCGGCCAGGCCGCCAGCTT
GGCATCAGACAAACCGGCCAGGATTTCATGCAGCCGCACGGTTGAGACGTGCGCGGGCGGCTCGAACACG
TACCCGGCCGCGATCATCTCCGCCTCGATCTCTTCGGTAATGAAAAACGGTTCGTCCTGGCCGTCCTGGT
GCGGTTTCATGCTTGTTCCTCTTGGCGTTCATTCTCGGCGGCCGCCAGGGCGTCGGCCTCGGTCAATGCG
TCCTCACGGAAGGCACCGCGCCGCCTGGCCTCGGTGGGCGTCACTTCCTCGCTGCGCTCAAGTGCGCGGT
ACAGGGTCGAGCGATGCACGCCAAGCAGTGCAGCCGCCTCTTTCACGGTGCGGCCTTCCTGGTCGATCAG
CTCGCGGGCGTGCGCGATCTGTGCCGGGGTGAGGGTAGGGCGGGGGCCAAACTTCACGCCTCGGGCCTTG
GCGGCCTCGCGCCCGCTCCGGGTGCGGTCGATGATTAGGGAACGCTCGAACTCGGCAATGCCGGCGAACA
CGGTCAACACCATGCGGCCGGCCGGCGTGGTGGTGTCGGCCCACGGCTCTGCCAGGCTACGCAGGCCCGC
GCCGGCCTCCTGGATGCGCTCGGCAATGTCCAGTAGGTCGCGGGTGCTGCGGGCCAGGCGGTCTAGCCTG
GTCACTGTCACAACGTCGCCAGGGCGTAGGTGGTCAAGCATCCTGGCCAGCTCCGGGCGGTCGCGCCTGG
TGCCGGTGATCTTCTCGGAAAACAGCTTGGTGCAGCCGGCCGCGTGCAGTTCGGCCCGTTGGTTGGTCAA
GTCCTGGTCGTCGGTGCTGACGCGGGCATAGCCCAGCAGGCCAGCGGCGGCGCTCTTGTTCATGGCGTAA
TGTCTCCGGTTCTAGTCGCAAGTATTCTACTTTATGCGACTAAAACACGCGACAAGAAAACGCCAGGAAA
AGGGCAGGGCGGCAGCCTGTCGCGTAACTTAGGACTTGTGCGACATGTCGTTTTCAGAAGACGGCTGCAC
TGAACGTCAGAAGCCGACTGCACTATAGCAGCGGAGGGGTTGGATCAAAGTACTTTGATCCCGAGGGGAA
CCCTGTGGTTGGCATGCACATACAAATGGACGAACGGATAAACCT
