>Addgene plasmid #68682 | pMpGWB417 | addgene partial sequence | sequence record 128935 | CAT-R 5'-GCAACTGACTGAAATGCCTC-3'
GGATCCTAACTCAAAATCCACACATTATACGAGCCGGAAGCATAAAGTGTAAAGCCTGGGGTGCCTAATG
CGGCCCCTCGAGGGGCCGCCATAGTGACTGGATATGTTGTGTTTTACAGTATTATGTAGTCTGTTTTTTA
TGCNAAATCTAATTTAATATATTGATATTTATATCATTTT
