>Addgene plasmid #68682 | pMpGWB417 | addgene partial sequence | sequence record 129835 | NOSterm-R 5'-attgccaaatgtttgaacga-3'
TCCAAATCCAAGCTGTTATCAACCACTTTGTACAAGAAAGCTGAACGAGAAACGTAAAATGATATAAATA
TCAATATATTAAATTAGATTTTGCATAAAAAACAGACTACATAATACTGTAAAACACAACATATCCAGTC
ACTATGGTCGACCTGCAGACTGGCTGTGTATAAGGGAGCCTGACATTTATATTCCCCAGAACATCAGGTT
AATGGCGTTTTTGATGTCATTTTCGCGGTGGCTGAGATCAGCCACTTCTTCCCCGATAACGGAGACCGGC
ACACTGGCCATATCGGTGGTCATCATGCGCCAGCTTTCATCCCCGATATGCACCACCGGGTAAAGTTCAC
GGGAGACTTTATCTGACAGCAGACGTGCACTGGCCAGGGGGATCACCATCCGTCGCCCGGG
